>Addgene plasmid #153486 | pETCON-Aga2p-TAPBPR-myc | addgene full sequence | sequence record 319667 | Addgene NGS Result
GACGAAAGGGCCTCGTGATACGCCTATTTTTATAGGTTAATGTCATGATAATAATGGTTTCTTAGACGGA
TCGCTTGCCTGTAACTTACACGCGCCTCGTATCTTTTAATGATGGAATAATTTGGGAATTTACTCTGTGT
TTATTTATTTTTATGTTTTGTATTTGGATTTTAGAAAGTAAATAAAGAAGGTAGAAGAGTTACGGAATGA
AGAAAAAAAAATAAACAAAGGTTTAAAAAATTTCAACAAAAAGCGTACTTTACATATATATTTATTAGAC
AAGAAAAGCAGATTAAATAGATATACATTCGATTAACGATAAGTAAAATGTAAAATCACAGGATTTTCGT
GTGTGGTCTTCTACACAGACAAGATGAAACAATTCGGCATTAATACCTGAGAGCAGGAAGAGCAAGATAA
AAGGTAGTATTTGTTGGCGATCCCCCTAGAGTCTTTTACATCTTCGGAAAACAAAAACTATTTTTTCTTT
AATTTCTTTTTTTACTTTCTATTTTTAATTTATATATTTATATTAAAAAATTTAAATTATAATTATTTTT
ATAGCACGTGATGAAAAGGACCCAGGTGGCACTTTTCGGGGAAATGTGCGCGGAACCCCTATTTGTTTAT
TTTTCTAAATACATTCAAATATGTATCCGCTCATGAGACAATAACCCTGATAAATGCTTCAATAATATTG
AAAAAGGAAGAGTATGAGTATTCAACATTTCCGTGTCGCCCTTATTCCCTTTTTTGCGGCATTTTGCCTT
CCTGTTTTTGCTCACCCAGAAACGCTGGTGAAAGTAAAAGATGCTGAAGATCAGTTGGGTGCACGAGTGG
GTTACATCGAACTGGATCTCAACAGCGGTAAGATCCTTGAGAGTTTTCGCCCCGAAGAACGTTTTCCAAT
GATGAGCACTTTTAAAGTTCTGCTATGTGGCGCGGTATTATCCCGTATTGACGCCGGGCAAGAGCAACTC
GGTCGCCGCATACACTATTCTCAGAATGACTTGGTTGAGTACTCACCAGTCACAGAAAAGCATCTTACGG
ATGGCATGACAGTAAGAGAATTATGCAGTGCTGCCATAACCATGAGTGATAACACTGCGGCCAACTTACT
TCTGACAACGATCGGAGGACCGAAGGAGCTAACCGCTTTTTTGCACAACATGGGGGATCATGTAACTCGC
CTTGATCGTTGGGAACCGGAGCTGAATGAAGCCATACCAAACGACGAGCGTGACACCACGATGCCTGTAG
CAATGGCAACAACGTTGCGCAAACTATTAACTGGCGAACTACTTACTCTAGCTTCCCGGCAACAATTAAT
AGACTGGATGGAGGCGGATAAAGTTGCAGGACCACTTCTGCGCTCGGCCCTTCCGGCTGGCTGGTTTATT
GCTGATAAATCTGGAGCCGGTGAGCGTGGGTCTCGCGGTATCATTGCAGCACTGGGGCCAGATGGTAAGC
CCTCCCGTATCGTAGTTATCTACACGACGGGGAGTCAGGCAACTATGGATGAACGAAATAGACAGATCGC
TGAGATAGGTGCCTCACTGATTAAGCATTGGTAACTGTCAGACCAAGTTTACTCATATATACTTTAGATT
GATTTAAAACTTCATTTTTAATTTAAAAGGATCTAGGTGAAGATCCTTTTTGATAATCTCATGACCAAAA
TCCCTTAACGTGAGTTTTCGTTCCACTGAGCGTCAGACCCCGTAGAAAAGATCAAAGGATCTTCTTGAGA
TCCTTTTTTTCTGCGCGTAATCTGCTGCTTGCAAACAAAAAAACCACCGCTACCAGCGGTGGTTTGTTTG
CCGGATCAAGAGCTACCAACTCTTTTTCCGAAGGTAACTGGCTTCAGCAGAGCGCAGATACCAAATACTG
TTCTTCTAGTGTAGCCGTAGTTAGGCCACCACTTCAAGAACTCTGTAGCACCGCCTACATACCTCGCTCT
GCTAATCCTGTTACCAGTGGCTGCTGCCAGTGGCGATAAGTCGTGTCTTACCGGGTTGGACTCAAGACGA
TAGTTACCGGATAAGGCGCAGCGGTCGGGCTGAACGGGGGGTTCGTGCACACAGCCCAGCTTGGAGCGAA
CGACCTACACCGAACTGAGATACCTACAGCGTGAGCTATGAGAAAGCGCCACGCTTCCCGAAGGGAGAAA
GGCGGACAGGTATCCGGTAAGCGGCAGGGTCGGAACAGGAGAGCGCACGAGGGAGCTTCCAGGGGGAAAC
GCCTGGTATCTTTATAGTCCTGTCGGGTTTCGCCACCTCTGACTTGAGCGTCGATTTTTGTGATGCTCGT
CAGGGGGGCGGAGCCTATGGAAAAACGCCAGCAACGCGGCCTTTTTACGGTTCCTGGCCTTTTGCTGGCC
TTTTGCTCACATGTTCTTTCCTGCGTTATCCCCTGATTCTGTGGATAACCGTATTACCGCCTTTGAGTGA
GCTGATACCGCTCGCCGCAGCCGAACGACCGAGCGCAGCGAGTCAGTGAGCGAGGAAGCGGAAGAGCGCC
CAATACGCAAACCGCCTCTCCCCGCGCGTTGGCCGATTCATTAATGCAGCTGGCACGACAGGTTTCCCGA
CTGGAAAGCGGGCAGTGAGCGCAACGCAATTAATGTGAGTTAGCTCACTCATTAGGCACCCCAGGCTTTA
CACTTTATGCTTCCGGCTCGTATGTTGTGTGGAATTGTGAGCGGATAACAATTTCACACAGGAAACAGCT
ATGACCATGATTACGCCAAGCTCGAAATTAACCCTCACTAAAGGGAACAAAAGCTGGTACCAATTCCTTG
AATTTTCAAAAATTCTTACTTTTTTTTTGGATGGACGCAAAGAAGTTTAATAATCATATTACATGGCATT
ACCACCATATACATATCCATATCTAATCTTACTTATATGTTGTGGAAATGTAAAGAGCCCCATTATCTTA
GCCTAAAAAAACCTTCTCTTTGGAACTTTCAGTAATACGCTTAACTGCTCATTGCTATATTGAAGTACGG
ATTAGAAGCCGCCGAGCGGGTGACAGCCCTCCGAAGGAAGACTCTCCTCCGTGCGTCCTCGTCTTCACCG
GTCGCGTTCCTGAAACGCAGATGTGCCTCGCGCCGCACTGCTCCGAACAATAAAGATTCTACAATACTAG
CTTTTATGGTTATGAAGAGGAAAAATTGGCAGTAACCTGGCCCCACAAACCTTCAAATGAACGAATCAAA
TTAACAACCATAGGATGATAATGCGATTAGTTTTTTAGCCTTATTTCTGGGGTAATTAATCAGCGAAGCG
ATGATTTTTGATCTATTAACAGATATATAAATGCAAAAACTGCATAACCACTTTAACTAATACTTTCAAC
ATTTTCGGTTTGTATTACTTCTTATTCAAATGTAATAAAAGTATCAACAAAAAATTGTTAATATACCTCT
ATACTTTAACGTCAAGGAGAAAAAACCCCGGATCGAATTCCCTACTTCATACATTTTCAATTAAGATGCA
GTTACTTCGCTGTTTTTCAATATTTTCTGTTATTGCTTCAGTTTTAGCACAGGAACTGACAACTATATGC
GAGCAAATCCCCTCACCAACTTTAGAATCGACGCCGTACTCTTTGTCAACGACTACTATTTTGGCCAACG
GGAAGGCAATGCAAGGAGTTTTTGAATATTACAAATCAGTAACGTTTGTCAGTAATTGCGGTTCTCACCC
CTCAACAACTAGCAAAGGCAGCCCCATAAACACACAGTATGTTTTTAAGGACAATAGCTCGACGATTGAA
GGTAGATACCCATACGACGTTCCAGACTACGCTCTGCAGGCTAGTGGTGGAGGAGGCTCTGGTGGAGGCG
GTAGCGGAGGCGGAGGGTCGGCTAGCCATATGAAGCCCCACCCAGCAGAGGGGCAGTGGCGGGCAGTGGA
CGTGGTCCTAGACTGTTTCCTGGTGAAGGACGGTGCGCACCGTGGAGCTCTCGCCAGCAGTGAGGACAGG
GCAAGGGCCTCCCTTGTGCTGAAGCAGGTGCCAGTGCTGGACGATGGCTCCCTGGAGGACTTCACCGATT
TCCAAGGGGGCACACTGGCCCAAGATGACCCACCTATTATCTTTGAGGCCTCAGTGGACCTGGTCCAGAT
TCCCCAGGCCGAGGCCTTGCTCCATGCTGACTGCAGTGGGAAGGAGGTGACCTGTGAGATCTCCCGCTAC
TTTCTCCAGATGACAGAGACCACTGTTAAGACAGCAGCTTGGTTCATGGCCAACGTGCAGGTCTCTGGAG
GGGGACCTAGCATCTCCTTGGTGATGAAGACTCCCAGGGTCGCCAAGAATGAGGTGCTCTGGCACCCAAC
GCTGAACTTGCCACTGAGCCCCCAGGGGACTGTGCGAACTGCAGTGGAGTTCCAGGTGATGACACAGACC
CAATCCCTGAGCTTCCTGCTGGGGTCCTCAGCCTCCTTGGACTGTGGCTTCTCCATGGCACCGGGCTTGG
ACCTCATCAGTGTGGAGTGGCGACTGCAGCACAAGGGCAGGGGTCAGTTGGTGTACAGCTGGACCGCAGG
GCAGGGGCAGGCTGTGCGGAAGGGCGCTACCCTGGAGCCTGCACAACTGGGCATGGCCAGGGATGCCTCC
CTCACCCTGCCCGGCCTCACTATACAGGACGAGGGGACCTACATTTGCCAGATCACCACCTCTCTGTACC
GAGCTCAGCAGATCATCCAGCTCAACATCCAAGCTTCCCCTAAAGTACGACTGAGCTTGGCAAACGAAGC
TCTGCTGCCCACCCTCATCTGCGACATTGCTGGCTATTACCCTCTGGATGTGGTGGTGACGTGGACCCGA
GAGGAGCTGGGTGGATCCCCAGCCCAAGTCTCTGGTGCCTCCTTCTCCAGCCTCAGGCAAAGCGTGGCAG
GCACCTACAGCATCTCCTCCTCTCTCACCGCAGAACCTGGCTCTGCAGGTGCCACTTACACCTGCCAGGT
CACACACATCTCTCTGGAGGAGCCCCTTGGGGCCAGCACCCAGGTTGTCCCACCAGAGCGGAGACTCGAG
GGGGGCGGATCCGAACAAAAGCTTATTTCTGAAGAGGACTTGTAATAGAGATCTGATAACAACAGTGTAG
ATGTAACAAAATCGACTTTGTTCCCACTGTACTTTTAGCTCGTACAAAATACAATATACTTTTCATTTCT
CCGTAAACAACATGTTTTCCCATGTAATATCCTTTTCTATTTTTCGTTCCGTTACCAACTTTACACATAC
TTTATATAGCTATTCACTTCTATACACTAAAAAACTAAGACAATTTTAATTTTGCTGCCTGCCATATTTC
AATTTGTTATAAATTCCTATAATTTATCCTATTAGTAGCTAAAAAAAGATGAATGTGAATCGAATCCTAA
GAGAATTGAGCTCCAATTCGCCCTATAGTGAGTCGTATTACAATTCACTGGCCGTCGTTTTACAACGTCG
TGACTGGGAAAACCCTGGCGTTACCCAACTTAATCGCCTTGCAGCACATCCCCCTTTCGCCAGCTGGCGT
AATAGCGAAGAGGCCCGCACCGATCGCCTTTCCCAACAGTTGCGCAGCCTGAATGGCGAATGG
[124 nt withheld, positions 5594-5717]
C
[91 nt withheld, positions 5719-5809]
A
[49 nt withheld, positions 5811-5859]
CCTTTGACGTTGGAGTCCACGTTCTTT
[37 nt withheld, positions 5887-5923]
ACCCTATCTCGGTCTATTCTTTTGATTTATAAGGGATTTTGCCGATTTCGGCCTATTGGTTAAAAAATGA
GCTGATTTAACAAAAATTTAACGCGAATTTTAACAAAATATTAACGCTTACAATTTCCTGATGCGGTATT
TTCTCCTTACGCATCTGTGCGGTATTTCACACCGCATAGATCGGCAAGTGCACAAACAATACTTAAATAA
ATACTACTCAGTAATAACCTATTTCTTAGCATTTTTGACGAAATTTGCTATTTTGTTAGAGTCTTTTACA
CCATTTGTCTCCACACCTCCGCTTACATCAACACCAATAACGCCATTTAATCTAAGCGCATCACCAACAT
TTTCTGGCGTCAGTCCACCAGCTAACATAAAATGTAAGCTTTCGGGGCTCTCTTGCCTTCCAACCCAGTC
AGAAATCGAGTTCCAATCCAAAAGTTCACCTGTCCCACCTGCTTCTGAATCAAACAAGGGAATAAACGAA
TGAGGTTTCTGTGAAGCTGCACTGAGTAGTATGTTGCAGTCTTTTGGAAATACGAGTCTTTTAATAACTG
GCAAACCGAGGAACTCTTGGTATTCTTGCCACGACTCATCTCCATGCAGTTGGACGATATCAATGCCGTA
ATCATTGACCAGAGCCAAAACATCCTCCTTAGGTTGATTACGAAACACGCCAACCAAGTATTTCGGAGTG
CCTGAACTATTTTTATATGCTTTTACAAGACTTGAAATTTTCCTTGCAATAACCGGGTCAATTGTTCTCT
TTCTATTGGGCACACATATAATACCCAGCAAGTCAGCATCGGAATCTAGAGCACATTCTGCGGCCTCTGT
GCTCTGCAAGCCGCAAACTTTCACCAATGGACCAGAACTACCTGTGAAATTAATAACAGACATACTCCAA
GCTGCCTTTGTGTGCTTAATCACGTATACTCACGTGCTCAATAGTCACCAATGCCCTCCCTCTTGGCCCT
CTCCTTTTCTTTTTTCGACCGAATTAATTCTTAATCGGCAAAAAAAGAAAAGCTCCGGATCAAGATTGTA
CGTAAGGTGACAAGCTATTTTTCAATAAAGAATATCTTCCACTACTGCCATCTGGCGTCATAACTGCAAA
GTACACATATATTACGATGCTGTTCTATTAAATGCTTCCTATATTATATATATAGTAATGTCGTGATCTA
TGGTGCACTCTCAGTACAATCTGCTCTGATGCCGCATAGTTAAGCCAGCCCCGACACCCGCCAACACCCG
CTGACGCGCCCTGACGGGCTTGTCTGCTCCCGGCATCCGCTTACAGACAAGCTGTGACCGTCTCCGGGAG
CTGCATGTGTCAGAGGTTTTCACCGTCATCACCGAAACGCGCGA
Features (pLannotate 1.2.2; 21 found; start..end, strand, type, name):
     69..572     -  misc_feature   CEN/ARS: S. cerevisiae CEN6 centromere fused to an autonomously replicating sequence
    609..713     +  promoter       AmpR promoter: bla
    714..1574    +  CDS            AmpR: β-lactamase; bla; confers resistance to ampicillin, carbenicillin, and related antibiotics
   1745..2333    +  rep_origin     ori: high-copy-number ColE1/pMB1/pBR322/pUC origin of replication
   2516..2608    +  CDS            lacI (fragment): lac repressor; lacI; The lac repressor binds to the lac operator to inhibit transcription in E. coli. This inhibition can be relieved by adding lactose or isopropyl-β-D-thiogalactopyranoside (IPTG).
   2621..2642    +  protein_bind   CAP binding site: CAP binding activates transcription in the presence of cAMP. E. coli catabolite activator protein
   2657..2687    +  promoter       lac promoter: promoter for the E. coli lac operon
   2695..2711    +  protein_bind   lac operator: The lac repressor binds to the lac operator to inhibit transcription in E. coli. This inhibition can be relieved by adding lactose or isopropyl-β-D-thiogalactopyranoside (IPTG). lac repressor encoded by lacI
   2756..2774    +  promoter       T3 promoter: promoter for bacteriophage T3 RNA polymerase
   3008..3449    +  promoter       GAL1 promoter: S. cerevisiae GAL1; inducible promoter, regulated by Gal4
   3496..3756    +  CDS            AGA2: AGA2_YEAST - Experimental evidence at protein level: Swiss-Prot protein existence level 1. Receptor binding subunit of the a-agglutinin heterodimer. S.cerevisiae a and alpha cells express the complementary cell surface glycoproteins a-agglutinin and alpha-agglutinin, respectively, which interact with one another to promote cellular aggregation during mating. From Saccharomyces cerevisiae (strain ATCC 204508 / S288c) (Baker's yeast).
   3871..5034    +  CDS            TAPBPL (fragment): TPSNR_HUMAN - Experimental evidence at protein level: Swiss-Prot protein existence level 1. Component of the antigen processing and presentation pathway, which binds to MHC class I coupled with beta2-microglobulin/B2M. Association between TAPBPR and MHC class I occurs in the absence of a functional peptide-loading complex (PLC). From Homo sapiens (Human).
   5056..5082    +  CDS            Myc (fragment): Myc (human c-Myc proto-oncogene) epitope tag
   5412..5430    -  promoter       T7 promoter: promoter for bacteriophage T7 RNA polymerase
   5433..5590    +  CDS            lacZα (fragment): LacZα fragment of β-galactosidase; lacZ fragment
   5594..6022    +  rep_origin     f1 ori (sequence partly withheld): f1 bacteriophage origin of replication; arrow indicates direction of (+) strand synthesis
   6050..6101    -  misc_feature   bom (fragment): basis of mobility region from pBR322
   6152..6826    -  CDS            TRP1: phosphoribosylanthranilate isomerase, required for tryptophan biosynthesis; S. cerevisiae TRP1; yeast auxotrophic marker
   6827..6974    -  promoter       TRP1 promoter: S. cerevisiae TRP1
   7112..7161    -  misc_feature   bom (fragment): basis of mobility region from pBR322
   7263..1       -  CDS            rop (fragment) (across the origin): Rop protein, which maintains plasmids at low copy number; rop
