[The description below was written by a language model from this plasmid's Addgene catalogue record and pLannotate feature annotations shown in this document.]
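Description:
pETCON-Aga2p-TAPBPR-myc is a yeast surface-display plasmid built on the pETCON backbone and functions as an E. coli/S. cerevisiae shuttle vector. In bacteria it replicates from a high-copy ColE1/pUC-type origin and is selected with ampicillin through the bla gene. In yeast it is maintained as a low-copy, stably segregating episome by a CEN6/ARS element and selected by tryptophan prototrophy through the TRP1 marker and its native promoter. An f1 origin, fragments of the lac region and lacZα, and flanking T3 and T7 promoters are remnants of the parental cloning vector rather than functional parts of the expression unit.

The payload is a single fusion open reading frame driven by the galactose-inducible, Gal4-regulated GAL1 promoter. It begins with Aga2p, the a-agglutinin subunit that is secreted and becomes tethered to the cell wall by pairing with Aga1p in a suitable display strain. This is followed by human TAPBPR (TAPBPL), inserted between retained NdeI and XhoI sites, and a C-terminal c-myc epitope. The annotated TAPBPL region is a fragment of the full protein, about 1.15 kb, but the record does not say which portion it represents. TAPBPR is a tapasin-related chaperone that binds MHC class I/β2-microglobulin complexes outside the peptide-loading complex. Displaying it on yeast allows its interaction with MHC-I to be probed, with the myc tag reporting surface expression of the full-length fusion; the associated study concerns how TAPBPR promotes antigen loading on MHC-I. The sequenced record is 7,297 nt, slightly shorter than the 7,439 bp total listed in the catalogue.
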