Addgene plasmid #153486: pETCON-Aga2p-TAPBPR-myc
Purpose: Yeast expression of Aga2p-TAPBPR-myc
Depositing lab: Erik Procko. Depositing organization: University of Illinois at Urbana-Champaign. Publication: TAPBPR promotes antigen loading on MHC-I molecules using a peptide trap. McShan AC, Devlin CA, Morozov GI, Overall SA, Moschidi D, Akella N, Procko E, Sgourakis NG. Nat Commun. 2021 May 26;12(1):3174. doi: 10.1038/s41467-021-23225-6. PubMed 34039964.
Backbone
  Vector backbone: pETCON
  Backbone size w/o insert (bp): 6287
  Total vector size (bp): 7439
  Vector type: Yeast Expression
  Selectable markers: TRP1
Growth in bacteria
  Bacterial resistance: Ampicillin, 100 μg/mL
  Growth temperature: 37°C
  Growth strain: DH5alpha
  Copy number: High Copy
Gene/Insert
  Gene/Insert name: TAPBPR (alt name: TAPBPL)
  Species: H. sapiens (human)
  Insert size (bp): 1152
  GenBank ID: BC015017
  Entrez Gene: TAPBPL (a.k.a. TAPBP-R, TAPBPR)
  Promoter: GAL
  Tag / fusion protein: Aga2P (N terminal on insert); c-myc epitope tag (C terminal on insert)
  Cloning method: Restriction Enzyme; 5′ cloning site NdeI (not destroyed); 3′ cloning site XhoI (not destroyed)
  Sequencing primers: 5′ None; 3′ cgagctaaaagtacagtggg
Terms and licenses: Academic/Nonprofit Terms; Industry Terms: Not Available to Industry
How to cite: pETCON-Aga2p-TAPBPR-myc was a gift from Erik Procko (Addgene plasmid # 153486 ; http://n2t.net/addgene:153486 ; RRID:Addgene_153486)
